>Addgene plasmid #103645 | LSB-hsa-miR-556-3p | depositor full sequence | sequence record 196338 | Full Sequence
AATTGAGGGGATAACGCAGGAAAGAACATGTGAGCAAAAGGCCAGCAAAAGGCCAGGAACCGTAAAAAGG
CCGCGTTGCTGGCGTTTTTCCATAGGCTCCGCCCCCCTGACGAGCATCACAAAAATCGACGCTCAAGTCA
GAGGTGGCGAAACCCGACAGGACTATAAAGATACCAGGCGTTTCCCCCTGGAAGCTCCCTCGTGCGCTCT
CCTGTTCCGACCCTGCCGCTTACCGGATACCTGTCCGCCTTTCTCCCTTCGGGAAGCGTGGCGCTTTCTC
ATAGCTCACGCTGTAGGTATCTCAGTTCGGTGTAGGTCGTTCGCTCCAAGCTGGGCTGTGTGCACGAACC
CCCCGTTCAGCCCGACCGCTGCGCCTTATCCGGTAACTATCGTCTTGAGTCCAACCCGGTAAGACACGAC
TTATCGCCACTGGCAGCAGCCACTGGTAACAGGATTAGCAGAGCGAGGTATGTAGGCGGTGCTACAGAGT
TCTTGAAGTGGTGGCCTAACTACGGCTACACTAGAAGAACAGTATTTGGTATCTGCGCTCTGCTGAAGCC
AGTTACCTTCGGAAAAAGAGTTGGTAGCTCTTGATCCGGCAAACAAACCACCGCTGGTAGCGGTGGTTTT
TTTGTTTGCAAGCAGCAGATTACGCGCAGAAAAAAAGGATCTCAAGAAGATCCTTTGATCTTTTCTACGG
GGTCTGACGCTCAGTGGAACGAAAACTCACGTTAAGGGATTTTGGTCATGAGATTATCAAAAAGGATCTT
CACCTAGATCCTTTTAAATTAAAAATGAAGTTTTAAATCAATCTAAAGTATATATGAGTAAACTTGGTCT
GACAGTTACCAATGCTTAATCAGTGAGGCACCTATCTCAGCGATCTGTCTATTTCGTTCATCCATAGTTG
CCTGACTCCCCGTCGTGTAGATAACTACGATACGGGAGGGCTTACCATCTGGCCCCAGTGCTGCAATGAT
ACCGCGAGAACCACGCTCACCGGCTCCAGATTTATCAGCAATAAACCAGCCAGCCGGAAGGGCCGAGCGC
AGAAGTGGTCCTGCAACTTTATCCGCCTCCATCCAGTCTATTAATTGTTGCCGGGAAGCTAGAGTAAGTA
GTTCGCCAGTTAATAGTTTGCGCAACGTTGTTGCCATTGCTACAGGCATCGTGGTGTCACGCTCGTCGTT
TGGTATGGCTTCATTCAGCTCCGGTTCCCAACGATCAAGGCGAGTTACATGATCCCCCATGTTGTGCAAA
AAAGCGGTTAGCTCCTTCGGTCCTCCGATCGTTGTCAGAAGTAAGTTGGCCGCAGTGTTATCACTCATGG
TTATGGCAGCACTGCATAATTCTCTTACTGTCATGCCATCCGTAAGATGCTTTTCTGTGACTGGTGAGTA
CTCAACCAAGTCATTCTGAGAATAGTGTATGCGGCGACCGAGTTGCTCTTGCCCGGCGTCAATACGGGAT
AATACCGCGCCACATAGCAGAACTTTAAAAGTGCTCATCATTGGAAAACGTTCTTCGGGGCGAAAACTCT
CAAGGATCTTACCGCTGTTGAGATCCAGTTCGATGTAACCCACTCGTGCACCCAACTGATCTTCAGCATC
TTTTACTTTCACCAGCGTTTCTGGGTGAGCAAAAACAGGAAGGCAAAATGCCGCAAAAAAGGGAATAAGG
GCGACACGGAAATGTTGAATACTCATACTCTTCCTTTTTCAATATTATTGAAGCATTTATCAGGGTTATT
GTCTCATGAGCGGATACATATTTGAATGTAGCTCCGAATTTCTCGAGGGCTTGTCGACGACGGCGGTCTC
CGTCGTCAGGATCATGAATTCGACCCGCCTGCCACCATGACCGAGTACAAGCCCACGGTGCGCCTCGCCA
CCCGCGACGACGTCCCCCGGGCCGTACGCACCCTCGCCGCCGCGTTCGCCGACTACCCCGCCACGCGCCA
CACCGTCGACCCGGACCGCCACATCGAGCGGGTCACCGAGCTGCAAGAACTCTTCCTCACGCGCGTCGGG
CTCGACATCGGCAAGGTGTGGGTCGCGGACGACGGCGCCGCGGTGGCGGTCTGGACCACGCCGGAGAGCG
TCGAAGCGGGGGCGGTGTTCGCCGAGATCGGCCCGCGCATGGCCGAGTTGAGCGGTTCCCGGCTGGCCGC
GCAGCAACAGATGGAAGGCCTCCTGGCGCCGCACCGGCCCAAGGAGCCCGCGTGGTTCCTGGCCACCGTC
GGCGTCTCGCCCGACCACCAGGGCAAGGGTCTGGGCAGCGCCGTCGTGCTCCCCGGAGTGGAGGCGGCCG
AGCGCGCCGGGGTGCCCGCCTTCCTGGAGACATCCGCGCCCCGCAACCTCCCCTTCTACGAGCGGCTCGG
CTTCACCGTCACCGCCGACGTCGAGGTGCCCGAAGGACCGCGCACCTGGTGCATGACCCGCAAGCCCGGT
GCCTGATACGCGTGAATTCACTCCTCAGGTGCAGGCTGCCTATCAGAAGGTGGTGGCTGGTGTGGCCAAT
GCCCTGGCTCACAAATACCACTGAGATCTTTTTCCCTCTGCCAAAAATTATGGGGACATCATGAAGCCCC
TTGAGCATCTGACTTCTGGCTAATAAAGGAAATTTATTTTCATTGCAATAGTGTGTTGGAATTTTTTGTG
TCTCTCACTCGGAAGGACATATGGGAGGGCAAATCATTTAAAACATCAGAATGAGTATTTGGTTTAGAGT
TTGGCAACATATGCCCATATGCTGGCTGCCATGAACAAAGGTTGGCTATAAAGAGGTCATCAGTATATGA
AACAGCCCCCTGCTGTCCATTCCTTATTCCATAGAAAAGCCTTGACTTGAGGTTAGATTTTTTTTATATT
TTGTTTTGTGTTATTTTTTTCTTTAACATCCCTAAAATTTTCCTTACATGTTTTACTAGCCAGATTTTTC
CTCCTCTCCTGACTACTCCCAGTCATAGCTGTCCCTCTTCTCTTATGGAGATCCCTCGACCTGCAGCCCA
AGCTTGAATTCTCTAGAATTACCCTGTTATCCCTATGCTTGGTTTACCGAGCTCTTATTGGTTTTCAAAC
TTCATTGACTGTGCCCAACGCGCCTGGGAGCTCACGGGGACAGCCCCCCCCCAAAGCCCCCAGGGATGTA
ATTACGTCCCTCCCCCGCTAGGGGGCAGCAGCGAGCCGCCCGGGGCTCCGCTCCGGTCCGGCGCTCCCCC
CGCATCCCCGAGCCGGCAGCGTGCGGGGACAGCCCGGGCACGGGGAAGGTGGCACGGGATCGCTTTCCTC
TGAACGCTTCTCGCTGCTCTTTGAGCCTGCAGACACCTGGGGGGATACGGGGAAAAAGCTAGGCTGAAAG
ACCGGTTCTTAGAATGACACGCGCCTGGGAGCTCACGGGGACAGCCCCCCCCCAAAGCCCCCAGGGATGT
AATTACGTCCCTCCCCCGCTAGGGGGCAGCAGCGAGCCGCCCGGGGCTCCGCTCCGGTCCGGCGCTCCCC
CCGCATCCCCGAGCCGGCAGCGTGCGGGGACAGCCCGGGCACGGGGAAGGTGGCACGGGATCGCTTTCCT
CTGAACGCTTCTCGCTGCTCTTTGAGCCTGCAGACACCTGGGGGGATACGGGGAAAAAGCTAACTTCTGA
GACGACAACTTTGTATAGAAAAGTTGGCTCCGAATTCGCCCTTGACAGCAGAGATCCAGTTTGGTTAATT
AATTGGCTCCGGTGCCCGTCAGTGGGCAGAGCGCACATCGCCCACAGTCCCCGAGAAGTTGTGGGGAGGG
GTCGGCAATTGAACCGGTGCCTAGAGAAGGTGGCGCGGGGTAAACTGGGAAAGTGATGTCGTGTACTGGC
TCCGCCTTTTTCCCGAGGGTGGGGGAGAACCGTATATAAGTGCAGTAGTCGCCGTGAACGTTCTTTTTCG
CAACGGGTTTGCCGCCAGAACACAGGTAAGTGCCGTGTGTGGTTCCCGCGGGCCTGGCCTCTTTACGGGT
TATGGCCCTTGCGTGCCTTGAATTACTTCCACCTGGCTGCAGTACGTGATTCTTGATCCCGAGCTTCGGG
TTGGAAGTGGGTGGGAGAGTTCGAGGCCTTGCGCTTAAGGAGCCCCTTCGCCTCGTGCTTGAGTTGAGGC
CTGGCCTGGGCGCTGGGGCCGCCGCGTGCGAATCTGGTGGCACCTTCGCGCCTGTCTCGCTGCTTTCGAT
AAGTCTCTAGCCATTTAAAATTTTTGATGACCTGCTGCGACGCTTTTTTTCTGGCAAGATAGTCTTGTAA
ATGCGGGCCAAGATCTGCACACTGGTATTTCGGTTTTTGGGGCCGCGGGCGGCGACGGGGCCCGTGCGTC
CCAGCGCACATGTTCGGCGAGGCGGGGCCTGCGAGCGCGGCCACCGAGAATCGGACGGGGGTAGTCTCAA
GCTGGCCGGCCTGCTCTGGTGCCTGGCCTCGCGCCGCCGTGTATCGCCCCGCCCTGGGCGGCAAGGCTGG
CCCGGTCGGCACCAGTTGCGTGAGCGGAAAGATGGCCGCTTCCCGGCCCTGCTGCAGGGAGCTCAAAATG
GAGGACGCGGCGCTCGGGAGAGCGGGCGGGTGAGTCACCCACACAAAGGAAAAGGGCCTTTCCGTCCTCA
GCCGTCGCTTCATGTGACTCCACGGAGTACCGGGCGCCGTCCAGGCACCTCGATTAGTTCTCGAGCTTTT
GGAGTACGTCGTCTTTAGGTTGGGGGGAGGGGTTTTATGCGATGGAGTTTCCCCACACTGAGTGGGTGGA
GACTGAAGTTAGGCCAGCTTGGCACTTGATGTAATTCTCCTTGGAATTTGCCCTTTTTGAGTTTGGATCT
TGGTTCATTCTCAAGCCTCAGACAGTGGTTCAAAGTTTTTTTCTTCCATTTCAGGTGTCGTGAGAAGGGC
GAATTCGACCCAAGTTTGTACAAAAAAGCAGGCTGGATCCAGGTGCCACCATGGTGAGCGAGCTGATTAA
GGAGAACATGCACATGAAGCTGTACATGGAGGGCACCGTGAACAACCACCACTTCAAGTGCACATCCGAG
GGCGAAGGCAAGCCCTACGAGGGCACCCAGACCATGAGAATCAAGGCGGTCGAGGGCGGCCCTCTCCCCT
TCGCCTTCGACATCCTGGCTACCAGCTTCATGTACGGCAGCAAAACCTTCATCAACCACACCCAGGGCAT
CCCCGACTTCTTTAAGCAGTCCTTCCCCGAGGGCTTCACATGGGAGAGAGTCACCACATACGAAGATGGG
GGCGTGCTGACCGCTACCCAGGACACCAGCCTCCAGGACGGCTGCCTCATCTACAACGTCAAGATCAGAG
GGGTGAACTTCCCATCCAACGGCCCTGTGATGCAGAAGAAAACACTCGGCTGGGAGGCCTCCACCGAGAC
ACTGTACCCCGCTGACGGCGGCCTGGAAGGCAGAGCCGACATGGCCCTGAAGCTCGTGGGCGGGGGCCAC
CTGATCTGCAACCTTAAGACCACATACAGATCCAAGAAACCCGCTAAGAACCTCAAGATGCCCGGCGTCT
ACTATGTGGACAGGAGACTGGAAAGAATCAAGGAGGCCGACAAAGAGACATACGTCGAGCAGCACGAGGT
GGCTGTGGCCAGATACTGCGACCTCCCTAGCAAACTGGGGCACAAACTTAATTGAGAATTCTACCACCCA
GCTTTCTTGTACAAAGTGGTACGTCTCAAGACCAGAGGTCTCTGCTTCTTTCTGCAAAGATGAGCTAATG
GTAATATAAAGATGAGCTAATGGTAATATAAAGATGAGCTAATGGTAATATAAAGATGAGCTAATGGTAA
TATCAACCAGAAGAGACCTGTGCTTCACTCCTCAGGTGCAGGCTGCCTATCAGAAGGTGGTGGCTGGTGT
GGCCAATGCCCTGGCTCACAAATACCACTGAGATCTTTTTCCCTCTGCCAAAAATTATGGGGACATCATG
AAGCCCCTTGAGCATCTGACTTCTGGCTAATAAAGGAAATTTATTTTCATTGCAATAGTGTGTTGGAATT
TTTTGTGTCTCTCACTCGGAAGGACATATGGGAGGGCAAATCATTTAAAACATCAGAATGAGTATTTGGT
TTAGAGTTTGGCAACATATGCCCATATGCTGGCTGCCATGAACAAAGGTTGGCTATAAAGAGGTCATCAG
TATATGAAACAGCCCCCTGCTGTCCATTCCTTATTCCATAGAAAAGCCTTGACTTGAGGTTAGATTTTTT
TTATATTTTGTTTTGTGTTATTTTTTTCTTTAACATCCCTAAAATTTTCCTTACATGTTTTACTAGCCAG
ATTTTTCCTCCTCTCCTGACTACTCCCAGTCATAGCTGTCCCTCTTCTCTTATGGAGATCCCGAGCGGTG
CGTTTTTATGCTTGTAGTATTGTATAATGTTTTTAAGATCCAAGCTTCTGACCTCTTCTCTTCCTCCCAC
AGGGCCTCGAGACAATTGCATCGATGGTACCAGTGAAAGTCTGCAATGAATTCGAGTTGGCGCGCCTGTC
ATTCTAAATCTCTCTTTCAGCCTAAAGCTTTTTCCCCGTATCCCCCCAGGTGTCTGCAGGCTCAAAGAGC
AGCGAGAAGCGTTCAGAGGAAAGCGATCCCGTGCCACCTTCCCCGTGCCCGGGCTGTCCCCGCACGCTGC
CGGCTCGGGGATGCGGGGGGAGCGCCGGACCGGAGCGGAGCCCCGGGCGGCTCGCTGCTGCCCCCTAGCG
GGGGAGGGACGTAATTACATCCCTGGGGGCTTTGGGAGGGGGCTGTCCCCGTGAGCTCCCAGGCGCGCCT
GTCATTCTAAATCTCTCTTTCAGCCTAAAGCTTTTTCCCCGTATCCCCCCAGGTGTCTGCAGGCTCAAAG
AGCAGCGAGAAGCGTTCAGAGGAAAGCGATCCCGTGCCACCTTCCCCGTGCCCGGGCTGTCCCCGCACGC
TGCCGGCTCGGGGATGCGGGGGGAGCGCCGGACCGGAGCGGAGCCCCGGGCGGCTCGCTGCTGCCCCCTA
GCGGGGGAGGGACGTAATTACATCCCTGGGGGCTTTGGGGGGGGGCTGTCCCCGTGAGCTCCCAGGCGCG
CCAACTCGGTACCGTATCGATGTCGACGTTAACGCTAGTGATATCAACTTTGTATAGAAAAGTTGGCTCC
GAATTCGCCCTTGACAGCAGAGATCCAGTTTGGTTAATTAATTGGCTCCGGTGCCCGTCAGTGGGCAGAG
CGCACATCGCCCACAGTCCCCGAGAAGTTGTGGGGAGGGGTCGGCAATTGAACCGGTGCCTAGAGAAGGT
GGCGCGGGGTAAACTGGGAAAGTGATGTCGTGTACTGGCTCCGCCTTTTTCCCGAGGGTGGGGGAGAACC
GTATATAAGTGCAGTAGTCGCCGTGAACGTTCTTTTTCGCAACGGGTTTGCCGCCAGAACACAGGTAAGT
GCCGTGTGTGGTTCCCGCGGGCCTGGCCTCTTTACGGGTTATGGCCCTTGCGTGCCTTGAATTACTTCCA
CCTGGCTGCAGTACGTGATTCTTGATCCCGAGCTTCGGGTTGGAAGTGGGTGGGAGAGTTCGAGGCCTTG
CGCTTAAGGAGCCCCTTCGCCTCGTGCTTGAGTTGAGGCCTGGCCTGGGCGCTGGGGCCGCCGCGTGCGA
ATCTGGTGGCACCTTCGCGCCTGTCTCGCTGCTTTCGATAAGTCTCTAGCCATTTAAAATTTTTGATGAC
CTGCTGCGACGCTTTTTTTCTGGCAAGATAGTCTTGTAAATGCGGGCCAAGATCTGCACACTGGTATTTC
GGTTTTTGGGGCCGCGGGCGGCGACGGGGCCCGTGCGTCCCAGCGCACATGTTCGGCGAGGCGGGGCCTG
CGAGCGCGGCCACCGAGAATCGGACGGGGGTAGTCTCAAGCTGGCCGGCCTGCTCTGGTGCCTGGCCTCG
CGCCGCCGTGTATCGCCCCGCCCTGGGCGGCAAGGCTGGCCCGGTCGGCACCAGTTGCGTGAGCGGAAAG
ATGGCCGCTTCCCGGCCCTGCTGCAGGGAGCTCAAAATGGAGGACGCGGCGCTCGGGAGAGCGGGCGGGT
GAGTCACCCACACAAAGGAAAAGGGCCTTTCCGTCCTCAGCCGTCGCTTCATGTGACTCCACGGAGTACC
GGGCGCCGTCCAGGCACCTCGATTAGTTCTCGAGCTTTTGGAGTACGTCGTCTTTAGGTTGGGGGGAGGG
GTTTTATGCGATGGAGTTTCCCCACACTGAGTGGGTGGAGACTGAAGTTAGGCCAGCTTGGCACTTGATG
TAATTCTCCTTGGAATTTGCCCTTTTTGAGTTTGGATCTTGGTTCATTCTCAAGCCTCAGACAGTGGTTC
AAAGTTTTTTTCTTCCATTTCAGGTGTCGTGAGAAGGGCGAATTCGACCCAAGTTTGTACAAAAAAGCAG
GCTCGCCACCATGGTGAGCAAGGGCGAGGAGCTGTTCACCGGGGTGGTGCCCATCCTGGTCGAGCTGGAC
GGCGACGTAAACGGCCACAAGTTCAGCGTGAGGGGCGAGGGCGAGGGCGATGCCACCAACGGCAAGCTGA
CCCTGAAGTTCATCTGCACCACCGGCAAGCTGCCCGTGCCCTGGCCCACCCTCGTGACCACCCTGAGCCA
CGGCGTGCAGTGCTTCGCCCGCTACCCCGACCACATGAAGCAGCACGACTTCTTCAAGTCCGCCATGCCC
GAAGGCTACGTCCAGGAGCGCACCATCTTCTTCAAGGACGACGGCACCTACAAGACCCGCGCCGAGGTGA
AGTTCGAGGGCGACACCCTAGTGAACCGCATCGAGCTGAAGGGCGTCGACTTCAAGGAGGACGGCAACAT
CCTGGGGCACAAGCTGGAGTACAACTTCAACAGCCACAACATCTATATCATGGCCGTCAAGCAGAAGAAC
GGCATCAAGGTGAACTTCAAGATCCGCCACAACGTGGAGGACGGCAGCGTGCAGCTCGCCGACCACTACC
AGCAGAACACCCCCATCGGCGACGGCCCCGTGCTGCTGCCCGACAGCCACTACCTGAGCACCCAGTCCGT
GCTGAGCAAAGACCCCAACGAGAAGCGCGATCACATGGTCCTGCTGGAGTTCCGCACCGCCGCCGGGATC
ACTCTCGGCATGGACGAGCTGTACAAGTAATACCACCCAGCTTTCTTGTACAAAGTGGTACGCGTGAATT
CACTCCTCAGGTGCAGGCTGCCTATCAGAAGGTGGTGGCTGGTGTGGCCAATGCCCTGGCTCACAAATAC
CACTGAGATCTTTTTCCCTCTGCCAAAAATTATGGGGACATCATGAAGCCCCTTGAGCATCTGACTTCTG
GCTAATAAAGGAAATTTATTTTCATTGCAATAGTGTGTTGGAATTTTTTGTGTCTCTCACTCGGAAGGAC
ATATGGGAGGGCAAATCATTTAAAACATCAGAATGAGTATTTGGTTTAGAGTTTGGCAACATATGCCCAT
ATGCTGGCTGCCATGAACAAAGGTTGGCTATAAAGAGGTCATCAGTATATGAAACAGCCCCCTGCTGTCC
ATTCCTTATTCCATAGAAAAGCCTTGACTTGAGGTTAGATTTTTTTTATATTTTGTTTTGTGTTATTTTT
TTCTTTAACATCCCTAAAATTTTCCTTACATGTTTTACTAGCCAGATTTTTCCTCCTCTCCTGACTACTC
CCAGTCATAGCTGTCCCTCTTCTCTTATGGAGATCCCTCGACCTGCAGCCCAAGCTTGGCGTAATCATGG
TCATAGCTGTTTCCTGTGTGAAATTGTTATCCGCTCACAATTCCACACAACATACGAGCCGGAAGCATAA
AGTGTAAAGCCTGGGGTGCCTAATGAGTGAGCTAACTCACATTAATTGCGTTGCGCTCACTGCCCGCTTT
CCAGTCGGGAAACCTGTCGTGCCAGCGGATCGACAGTACTAAGCTTGGTCTAATACCCAATCTCTCGTCT
TATCCAGATGTTTTATACGCCTCTGGCCCGTGTCTCAAAATCTCTGATGTTACATTGCACAAGATAAAAT
AATATCATCATGAACAATAAAACTGTCTGCTTACATAAACAGTAATACAAGGGGTGTTATGAGCCATATT
CAACGGGAAACGTCGAGGCCGCGATTAAATTCCAACATGGATGCTGATTTATATGGGTATAAATGGGCTC
GCGATAATGTCGGGCAATCAGGTGCGACAATCTATCGCTTGTATGGGAAGCCCGATGCGCCAGAGTTGTT
TCTGAAACATGGCAAAGGTAGCGTTGCCAATGATGTTACAGATGAGATGGTCAGACTAAACTGGCTGACG
GAATTTATGCCTCTTCCGACCATCAAGCATTTTATCCGTACTCCTGATGATGCATGGTTACTCACCACTG
CGATCCCCGGAAAAACAGCATTCCAGGTATTAGAAGAATATCCTGATTCAGGTGAAAATATTGTTGATGC
GCTGGCAGTGTTCCTGCGCCGGTTGCATTCGATTCCTGTTTGTAATTGTCCTTTTAACAGCGATCGCGTA
TTTCGTCTCGCTCAGGCGCAATCACGAATGAATAACGGTTTGGTTGATGCGAGTGATTTTGATGACGAGC
GTAATGGCTGGCCTGTTGAACAAGTCTGGAAAGAAATGCATAAACTTTTGCCATTCTCACCGGATTCAGT
CGTCACTCATGGTGATTTCTCACTTGATAACCTTATTTTTGACGAGGGGAAATTAATAGGTTGTATTGAT
GTTGGACGAGTCGGAATCGCAGACCGATACCAGGATCTTGCCATCCTATGGAACTGCCTCGGTGAGTTTT
CTCCTTCATTACAGAAACGGCTTTTTCAAAAATATGGTATTGATAATCCTGATATGAATAAATTGCAGTT
TCATTTGATGCTCGATGAGTTTTTCTAATCAGAATTGGTTAATTGGTTGTAACACTGGCAGAGCATTACG
CTGACTTGACGGGACGGCGCAAGCTCATGACCAAAATCCCTTAACGTGAGTTACGCGTCGTTCCACTGAG
CGTCAGAGGTATCACTAGTATTACAGAGGTAAGTTATAACAGTCGCCTAACCC
Features (pLannotate 1.2.2; 28 found; start..end, strand, type, name):
     87..675     -  rep_origin     ori: high-copy-number ColE1/pMB1/pBR322/pUC origin of replication
    846..1706    -  CDS            AmpR: β-lactamase; bla; confers resistance to ampicillin, carbenicillin, and related antibiotics
   1707..1778    -  promoter       AmpR promoter: bla
   1857..2456    +  CDS            PuroR: puromycin N-acetyltransferase; pac from Streptomyces alboniger; confers resistance to puromycin
   2461..2541    +  CDS            HBB (fragment): HBB_PONPY - Experimental evidence at transcript level: Swiss-Prot protein existence level 2. Involved in oxygen transport from the lung to the various peripheral tissues. From Pongo pygmaeus (Bornean orangutan).
   2612..2667    +  polyA_signal   β-globin poly(A) signal: rabbit β-globin polyadenylation signal (Gil and Proudfoot, 1987)
   3646..3666    +  protein_bind   attB4: mutant version of attB; core recombination site for the Gateway® BP reaction BP Clonase™
   3734..3945    +  promoter       EF-1α core promoter: core promoter for human elongation factor EF-1α
   3946..4884    +  intron         EF-1α intron A: intron upstream of the start codon of human EF-1α
   4911..4931    +  protein_bind   attB1: mutant version of attB; core recombination site for the Gateway® BP reaction BP Clonase™
   4951..5646    +  CDS            mKate2: mKate2 is a basic (constitutively fluorescent) red fluorescent protein published in 2009, derived from Entacmaea quadricolor. It is reported to be a rapidly-maturing monomer with moderate acid sensitivity.
   5666..5690    -  protein_bind   attB2: mutant version of attB; recombination site for the Gateway® BP reaction BP Clonase™
   5834..5908    +  CDS            HBB (fragment): HBB_PONPY - Experimental evidence at transcript level: Swiss-Prot protein existence level 2. Involved in oxygen transport from the lung to the various peripheral tissues. From Pongo pygmaeus (Bornean orangutan).
   5979..6034    +  polyA_signal   β-globin poly(A) signal: rabbit β-globin polyadenylation signal (Gil and Proudfoot, 1987)
   6418..6443    +  misc_feature   SA: splice acceptor site
   7115..7135    +  protein_bind   attB4: mutant version of attB; core recombination site for the Gateway® BP reaction BP Clonase™
   7203..7414    +  promoter       EF-1α core promoter: core promoter for human elongation factor EF-1α
   7415..8353    +  intron         EF-1α intron A: intron upstream of the start codon of human EF-1α
   8380..8400    +  protein_bind   attB1: mutant version of attB; core recombination site for the Gateway® BP reaction BP Clonase™
   8411..9127    +  CDS            EBFP2: EBFP2 is a basic (constitutively fluorescent) blue fluorescent protein published in 2007, derived from Aequorea victoria. It is reported to be a rapidly-maturing monomer with moderate acid sensitivity.
   9135..9159    -  protein_bind   attB2: mutant version of attB; recombination site for the Gateway® BP reaction BP Clonase™
   9163..9243    +  CDS            HBB (fragment): HBB_PONPY - Experimental evidence at transcript level: Swiss-Prot protein existence level 2. Involved in oxygen transport from the lung to the various peripheral tissues. From Pongo pygmaeus (Bornean orangutan).
   9314..9369    +  polyA_signal   β-globin poly(A) signal: rabbit β-globin polyadenylation signal (Gil and Proudfoot, 1987)
   9752..9774    -  protein_bind   lac operator (fragment): The lac repressor binds to the lac operator to inhibit transcription in E. coli. This inhibition can be relieved by adding lactose or isopropyl-β-D-thiogalactopyranoside (IPTG). lac repressor encoded by lacI
   9778..9808    -  promoter       lac promoter: promoter for the E. coli lac operon
   9823..9844    -  protein_bind   CAP binding site: CAP binding activates transcription in the presence of cAMP. E. coli catabolite activator protein
   9857..9896    -  CDS            lacI (fragment): lac repressor; lacI; The lac repressor binds to the lac operator to inhibit transcription in E. coli. This inhibition can be relieved by adding lactose or isopropyl-β-D-thiogalactopyranoside (IPTG).
  10069..10878   +  CDS            KanR: aminoglycoside phosphotransferase; aph(3')-Ia; confers resistance to kanamycin in bacteria or G418 (Geneticin®) in eukaryotes
