[The description below was written by a language model from this plasmid's Addgene catalogue record and pLannotate feature annotations shown in this document.]
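Description:
LSB-hsa-miR-556-3p is a mammalian expression and synthetic-biology plasmid of about 11 kb, built on the Low Sensor Backbone (LSB) and designed to report the activity of the human microRNA hsa-miR-556-3p by fluorescence. It replicates in E. coli from a high-copy ColE1/pUC-type origin and carries both a β-lactamase (AmpR) gene and an aph(3')-Ia kanamycin resistance gene, so it is selected with ampicillin and kanamycin together. A fragment of the lac promoter/operator region also remains in the backbone.

The payload consists of two parallel transcription units in the same orientation. Each has a human EF-1α core promoter with its intron A, a fluorescent protein coding sequence flanked by Gateway attB1/attB2 scars (with attB4 upstream of the promoter), and a rabbit β-globin polyadenylation region. One unit expresses the red protein mKate2 and, according to the record, carries the miR-556-3p target in its 3' UTR. The target itself is not annotated in the feature table, though there is an unannotated gap between the mKate2 cassette and its poly(A) region. The other unit expresses EBFP2 without a target and serves as an internal reference. When the miRNA is active in transfected cells, mKate2 output falls relative to EBFP2, and this ratio normalises for plasmid dose.

A puromycin N-acetyltransferase gene with its own β-globin poly(A) signal allows puromycin selection in mammalian cells, but no promoter for it is annotated. The depositor warns that the repeated poly(A) elements make the plasmid inherently unstable. The depositor also notes that the physical plasmid differs slightly from the deposited sequence, with short insertions flanking the puromycin coding region that do not impair selection.
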