Addgene plasmid #103645: LSB-hsa-miR-556-3p
Purpose: Used to sense miRNA activity using fluorescence based tools. hsa-miR-556-3p target in 3' UTR of of mKate. miRNA activity can be measured by the repression of mKate2 relative to EBFP2 fluorescent proteins . Plasmid is inherently unstable; please see Depositor Comments
Depositing lab: Ron Weiss. Depositing organization: Massachusetts Institute of Technology. Publication: A mixed antagonistic/synergistic miRNA repression model enables accurate predictions of multi-input miRNA sensor activity. Gam JJ, Babb J, Weiss R. Nat Commun. 2018 Jun 22;9(1):2430. doi: 10.1038/s41467-018-04575-0. PubMed 29934631.
Backbone
  Vector backbone: Low Sensor Backbone (LSB)
  Vector type: Mammalian Expression, Synthetic Biology
Growth in bacteria
  Bacterial resistance: Ampicillin and Kanamycin, 100 & 50 μg/mL
  Growth temperature: 30°C
  Growth strain: NEB Stable
  Copy number: High Copy
Gene/Insert
  Gene/Insert name: hsa-miR-556-3p target
  Species: H. sapiens (human)
  Entrez Gene: MIR556 (a.k.a. MIRN556, hsa-mir-556, mir-556)
  Promoter: EF-1a
  Cloning method: Gibson Cloning
Terms and licenses: Academic/Nonprofit Terms; Industry Terms: Not Available to Industry
Depositor comments: Please note that this plasmid is inherently unstable due to a repeating poly A element. We recommend performing a diagnostic digest on multiple colonies upon receipt. The depositors would like to note the presence of several discrepancies between the depositor sequence and physical plasmid sequence. In particular, the sequences upstream and downstream of the puromycin coding region have 10 bp insertions which do not affect the ability to perform puromycin selection. The sequences for those regions within the physical plasmids are as follows: Upstream of Puro: GAATTCGACCGCCTGTCTCAAGGTGCCACC; Downstream of Puro: GCTTTGAGACTACGCGTGAATTCACTCCTC. Please contact if you are interested in this plasmid prior to placing an order.
How to cite: LSB-hsa-miR-556-3p was a gift from Ron Weiss (Addgene plasmid # 103645 ; http://n2t.net/addgene:103645 ; RRID:Addgene_103645)
