>Addgene plasmid #103645 | LSB-hsa-miR-556-3p | depositor partial sequence | sequence record 196339 | hsa-miR-556-3p target
AAAGATGAGCTAATGGTAATAT
